>Addgene plasmid #166147 | pDEST17-His10-Smt3-ccdB | addgene full sequence | sequence record 328894 | Addgene NGS Result
TTTTGATAATCTCATGACCAAAATCCCTTAACGTGAGTTTTCGTTCCACTGAGCGTCAGACCCCGTAGAA
AAGATCAAAGGATCTTCTTGAGATCCTTTTTTTCTGCGCGTAATCTGCTGCTTGCAAACAAAAAAACCAC
CGCTACCAGCGGTGGTTTGTTTGCCGGATCAAGAGCTACCAACTCTTTTTCCGAAGGTAACTGGCTTCAG
CAGAGCGCAGATACCAAATACTGTCCTTCTAGTGTAGCCGTAGTTAGGCCACCACTTCAAGAACTCTGTA
GCACCGCCTACATACCTCGCTCTGCTAATCCTGTTACCAGTGGCTGCTGCCAGTGGCGATAAGTCGTGTC
TTACCGGGTTGGACTCAAGACGATAGTTACCGGATAAGGCGCAGCGGTCGGGCTGAACGGGGGGTTCGTG
CACACAGCCCAGCTTGGAGCGAACGACCTACACCGAACTGAGATACCTACAGCGTGAGCTATGAGAAAGC
GCCACGCTTCCCGAAGGGAGAAAGGCGGACAGGTATCCGGTAAGCGGCAGGGTCGGAACAGGAGAGCGCA
CGAGGGAGCTTCCAGGGGGAAACGCCTGGTATCTTTATAGTCCTGTCGGGTTTCGCCACCTCTGACTTGA
GCGTCGATTTTTGTGATGCTCGTCAGGGGGGCGGAGCCTATGGAAAAACGCCAGCAACGCGGCCTTTTTA
CGGTTCCTGGCCTTTTGCTGGCCTTTTGCTCACATGTTCTTTCCTGCGTTATCCCCTGATTCTGTGGATA
ACCGTATTACCGCCTTTGAGTGAGCTGATACCGCTCGCCGCAGCCGAACGACCGAGCGCAGCGAGTCAGT
GAGCGAGGAAGCGGAAGAGCGCCTGATGCGGTATTTTCTCCTTACGCATCTGTGCGGTATTTCACACCGC
AATGGTGCACTCTCAGTACAATCTGCTCTGATGCCGCATAGTTAAGCCAGTATACACTCCGCTATCGCTA
CGTGACTGGGTCATGGCTGCGCCCCGACACCCGCCAACACCCGCTGACGCGCCCTGACGGGCTTGTCTGC
TCCCGGCATCCGCTTACAGACAAGCTGTGACCGTCTCCGGGAGCTGCATGTGTCAGAGGTTTTCACCGTC
ATCACCGAAACGCGCGAGGCAGCTGCGGTAAAGCTCATCAGCGTGGTCGTGAAGCGATTCACAGATGTCT
GCCTGTTCATCCGCGTCCAGCTCGTTGAGTTTCTCCAGAAGCGTTAATGTCTGGCTTCTGATAAAGCGGG
CCATGTTAAGGGCGGTTTTTTCCTGTTTGGTCACTGATGCCTCCGTGTAAGGGGGATTTCTGTTCATGGG
GGTAATGATACCGATGAAACGAGAGAGGATGCTCACGATACGGGTTACTGATGATGAACATGCCCGGTTA
CTGGAACGTTGTGAGGGTAAACAACTGGCGGTATGGATGCGGCGGGACCAGAGAAAAATCACTCAGGGTC
AATGCCAGCGCTTCGTTAATACAGATGTAGGTGTTCCACAGGGTAGCCAGCAGCATCCTGCGATGCAGAT
CCGGAACATAATGGTGCAGGGCGCTGACTTCCGCGTTTCCAGACTTTACGAAACACGGAAACCGAAGACC
ATTCATGTTGTTGCTCAGGTCGCAGACGTTTTGCAGCAGCAGTCGCTTCACGTTCGCTCGCGTATCGGTG
ATTCATTCTGCTAACCAGTAAGGCAACCCCGCCAGCCTAGCCGGGTCCTCAACGACAGGAGCACGATCAT
GCGCACCCGTGGCCAGGACCCAACGCTGCCCGAGATGCGCCGCGTGCGGCTGCTGGAGATGGCGGACGCG
ATGGATATGTTCTGCCAAGGGTTGGTTTGCGCATTCACAGTTCTCCGCAAGAATTGATTGGCTCCAATTC
TTGGAGTGGTGAATCCGTTAGCGAGGTGCCGCCGGCTTCCATTCAGGTCGAGGTGGCCCGGCTCCATGCA
CCGCGACGCAACGCGGGGAGGCAGACAAGGTATAGGGCGGCGCCTACAATCCATGCCAACCCGTTCCATG
TGCTCGCCGAGGCGGCATAAATCGCCGTGACGATCAGCGGTCCAATGATCGAAGTTAGGCTGGTAAGAGC
CGCGAGCGATCCTTGAAGCTGTCCCTGATGGTCGTCATCTACCTGCCTGGACAGCATGGCCTGCAACGCG
GGCATCCCGATGCCGCCGGAAGCGAGAAGAATCATAATGGGGAAGGCCATCCAGCCTCGCGTCGCGAACG
CCAGCAAGACGTAGCCCAGCGCGTCGGCCGCCATGCCGGCGATAATGGCCTGCTTCTCGCCGAAACGTTT
GGTGGCGGGACCAGTGACGAAGGCTTGAGCGAGGGCGTGCAAGATTCCGAATACCGCAAGCGACAGGCCG
ATCATCGTCGCGCTCCAGCGAAAGCGGTCCTCGCCGAAAATGACCCAGAGCGCTGCCGGCACCTGTCCTA
CGAGTTGCATGATAAAGAAGACAGTCATAAGTGCGGCGACGATAGTCATGCCCCGCGCCCACCGGAAGGA
GCTGACTGGGTTGAAGGCTCTCAAGGGCATCGGTCGATCGACGCTCTCCCTTATGCGACTCCTGCATTAG
GAAGCAGCCCAGTAGTAGGTTGAGGCCGTTGAGCACCGCCGCCGCAAGGAATGGTGCATGCAAGGAGATG
GCGCCCAACAGTCCCCCGGCCACGGGGCCTGCCACCATACCCACGCCGAAACAAGCGCTCATGAGCCCGA
AGTGGCGAGCCCGATCTTCCCCATCGGTGATGTCGGCGATATAGGCGCCAGCAACCGCACCTGTGGCGCC
GGTGATGCCGGCCACGATGCGTCCGGCGTAGAGGATCGAGATCTCGATCCCGCGAAATTAATACGACTCA
CTATAGGGAGACCACAACGGTTTCCCTCTAGAAATAATTTTGTTTAACTTTAAGAAGGAGATATACATAT
GTCGTACTACCATCACCATCACCATCACCATCATCATCACAGCAGCGGCCATATCGAAGGTCGTCATATG
GCTAGCATGTCGGACTCAGAAGTCAATCAAGAAGCTAAGCCAGAGGTCAAGCCAGAAGTCAAGCCTGAGA
CTCACATCAATTTAAAGGTGTCCGATGGATCTTCAGAGATCTTCTTCAAGATCAAAAAGACCACTCCTTT
AAGAAGGCTGATGGAAGCGTTCGCTAAAAGACAGGGTAAGGAAATGGACTCCTTAAGATTCTTGTACGAC
GGTATTAGAATTCAAGCTGATCAGACCCCTGAAGATTTGGACATGGAGGATAACGATATTATTGAGGCTC
ACAGAGAACAGATTGGTGGATCCCTCGAATCAACAAGTTTGTACAAAAAAGCTGAACGAGAAACGTAAAA
TGATATAAATATCAATATATTAAATTAGATTTTGCATAAAAAACAGACTACATAATACTGTAAAACACAA
CATATCCAGTCACTATGGCGGCCGCATTAGGCACCCCAGGCTTTACACTTTATGCTTCCGGCTCGTATAA
TGTGTGGATTTTGAGTTAGGATCCGTCGAGATTTTCAGGAGCTAAGGAAGCTAAAATGGAGAAAAAAATC
ACTGGATATACCACCGTTGATATATCCCAATGGCATCGTAAAGAACATTTTGAGGCATTTCAGTCAGTTG
CTCAATGTACCTATAACCAGACCGTTCAGCTGGATATTACGGCCTTTTTAAAGACCGTAAAGAAAAATAA
GCACAAGTTTTATCCGGCCTTTATTCACATTCTTGCCCGCCTGATGAATGCTCATCCGGAATTCCGTATG
GCAATGAAAGACGGTGAGCTGGTGATATGGGATAGTGTTCACCCTTGTTACACCGTTTTCCATGAGCAAA
CTGAAACGTTTTCATCGCTCTGGAGTGAATACCACGACGATTTCCGGCAGTTTCTACACATATATTCGCA
AGATGTGGCGTGTTACGGTGAAAACCTGGCCTATTTCCCTAAAGGGTTTATTGAGAATATGTTTTTCGTC
TCAGCCAATCCCTGGGTGAGTTTCACCAGTTTTGATTTAAACGTGGCCAATATGGACAACTTCTTCGCCC
CCGTTTTCACCATGGGCAAATATTATACGCAAGGCGACAAGGTGCTGATGCCGCTGGCGATTCAGGTTCA
TCATGCCGTTTGTGATGGCTTCCATGTCGGCAGAATGCTTAATGAATTACAACAGTACTGCGATGAGTGG
CAGGGCGGGGCGTAAAGATCTGGATCCGGCTTACTAAAAGCCAGATAACAGTATGCGTATTTGCGCGCTG
ATTTTTGCGGTATAAGAATATATACTGATATGTATACCCGAAGTATGTCAAAAAGAGGTATGCTATGAAG
CAGCGTATTACAGTGACAGTTGACAGCGACAGCTATCAGTTGCTCAAGGCATATATGATGTCAATATCTC
CGGTCTGGTAAGCACAACCATGCAGAATGAAGCCCGTCGTCTGCGTGCCGAACGCTGGAAAGCGGAAAAT
CAGGAAGGGATGGCTGAGGTCGCCCGGTTTATTGAAATGAACGGCTCTTTTGCTGACGAGAACAGGGGCT
GGTGAAATGCAGTTTAAGGTTTACACCTATAAAAGAGAGAGCCGTTATCGTCTGTTTGTGGATGTACAGA
GTGATATTATTGACACGCCCGGGCGACGGATGGTGATCCCCCTGGCCAGTGCACGTCTGCTGTCAGATAA
AGTCTCCCGTGAACTTTACCCGGTGGTGCATATCGGGGATGAAAGCTGGCGCATGATGACCACCGATATG
GCCAGTGTGCCGGTCTCCGTTATCGGGGAAGAAGTGGCTGATCTCAGCCACCGCGAAAATGACATCAAAA
ACGCCATTAACCTGATGTTCTGGGGAATATAAATGTCAGGCTCCCTTATACACAGCCAGTCTGCAGGTCG
ACCATAGTGACTGGATATGTTGTGTTTTACAGTATTATGTAGTCTGTTTTTTATGCAAAATCTAATTTAA
TATATTGATATTTATATCATTTTACGTTTCTCGTTCAGCTTTCTTGTACAAAGTGGTTGATTCGAGGCTG
CTAACAAAGCCCGAAAGGAAGCTGAGTTGGCTGCTGCCACCGCTGAGCAATAACTAGCATAACCCCTTGG
GGCCTCTAAACGGGTCTTGAGGGGTTTTTTGCTGAAAGGAGGAACTATATCCGGATATCCACAGGACGGG
TGTGGTCGCCATGATCGCGTAGTCGATAGTGGCTCCAAGTAGCGAAGCGAGCAGGACTGGGCGGCGGCCA
AAGCGGTCGGACAGTGCTCCGAGAACGGGTGCGCATAGAAATTGCATCAACGCATATAGCGCTAGCAGCA
CGCCATAGTGACTGGCGATGCTGTCGGAATGGACGATATCCCGCAAGAGGCCCGGCAGTACCGGCATAAC
CAAGCCTATGCCTACAGCATCCAGGGTGACGGTGCCGAGGATGACGATGAGCGCATTGTTAGATTTCATA
CACGGTGCCTGACTGCGTTAGCAATTTAACTGTGATAAACTACCGCATTAAAGCTTATCGATGATAAGCT
GTCAAACATGAGAATTCTTGAAGACGAAAGGGCCTCGTGATACGCCTATTTTTATAGGTTAATGTCATGA
TAATAATGGTTTCTTAGACGTCAGGTGGCACTTTTCGGGGAAATGTGCGCGGAACCCCTATTTGTTTATT
TTTCTAAATACATTCAAATATGTATCCGCTCATGAGACAATAACCCTGATAAATGCTTCAATAATATTGA
AAAAGGAAGAGTATGAGTATTCAACATTTCCGTGTCGCCCTTATTCCCTTTTTTGCGGCATTTTGCCTTC
CTGTTTTTGCTCACCCAGAAACGCTGGTGAAAGTAAAAGATGCTGAAGATCAGTTGGGTGCACGAGTGGG
TTACATCGAACTGGATCTCAACAGCGGTAAGATCCTTGAGAGTTTTCGCCCCGAAGAACGTTTTCCAATG
ATGAGCACTTTTAAAGTTCTGCTATGTGGCGCGGTATTATCCCGTGTTGACGCCGGGCAAGAGCAACTCG
GTCGCCGCATACACTATTCTCAGAATGACTTGGTTGAGTACTCACCAGTCACAGAAAAGCATCTTACGGA
TGGCATGACAGTAAGAGAATTATGCAGTGCTGCCATAACCATGAGTGATAACACTGCGGCCAACTTACTT
CTGACAACGATCGGAGGACCGAAGGAGCTAACCGCTTTTTTGCACAACATGGGGGATCATGTAACTCGCC
TTGATCGTTGGGAACCGGAGCTGAATGAAGCCATACCAAACGACGAGCGTGACACCACGATGCCTGCAGC
AATGGCAACAACGTTGCGCAAACTATTAACTGGCGAACTACTTACTCTAGCTTCCCGGCAACAATTAATA
GACTGGATGGAGGCGGATAAAGTTGCAGGACCACTTCTGCGCTCGGCCCTTCCGGCTGGCTGGTTTATTG
CTGATAAATCTGGAGCCGGTGAGCGTGGGTCTCGCGGTATCATTGCAGCACTGGGGCCAGATGGTAAGCC
CTCCCGTATCGTAGTTATCTACACGACGGGGAGTCAGGCAACTATGGATGAACGAAATAGACAGATCGCT
GAGATAGGTGCCTCACTGATTAAGCATTGGTAACTGTCAGACCAAGTTTACTCATATATACTTTAGATTG
ATTTAAAACTTCATTTTTAATTTAAAAGGATCTAGGTGAAGATCCT
Features (pLannotate 1.2.2; 22 found; start..end, strand, type, name):
     88..676     +  rep_origin     ori: high-copy-number ColE1/pMB1/pBR322/pUC origin of replication
    862..1001    -  misc_feature   bom: basis of mobility region from pBR322
   1103..1294    -  CDS            rop: Rop protein, which maintains plasmids at low copy number; rop
   1311..1691    +  CDS            YPB1_ECOLX: Protein predicted: Swiss-Prot protein existence level 4. From Escherichia coli.
   1933..2837    -  CDS            TcR (fragment): tetracycline efflux protein; tet; confers resistance to tetracycline
   2859..2877    +  promoter       T7 promoter: promoter for bacteriophage T7 RNA polymerase
   2909..2931    +  RBS            RBS: efficient ribosome binding site from bacteriophage T7 gene 10 (Olins and Rangwala, 1989)
   2951..2971    +  CDS            7xHis: 6xHis affinity tag
   3017..3309    +  CDS            SUMO (fragment): cleavable ubiquitin-like protein tag; S. cerevisiae SMT3 (truncated)
   3323..3447    +  protein_bind   attR1: mutant version of attR; recombination site for the Gateway® LR reaction LR Clonase™
   3472..3502    +  promoter       lac UV5 promoter: E. coli lac promoter with an "up" mutation
   3526..3555    +  promoter       cat promoter (fragment): promoter of the E. coli cat gene encoding chloramphenicol acetyltransferase
   3556..4215    +  CDS            CmR: chloramphenicol acetyltransferase; cat; confers resistance to chloramphenicol
   4394..4552    +  CDS            ccdA (fragment): CCDA_ECO57 - Also known as H, letA. Experimental evidence at protein level: Swiss-Prot protein existence level 1. Antitoxin component of a type II toxin-antitoxin (TA) system which inhibits the post-segregational killing (PSK) of plasmid-free cells, also referred to as a plasmid addiction system. Binds to and blocks the activity of CcdB; will also remove bound CcdB protein from the CcdB-GyrA complex by forming a CcdA-CcdB complex, a process termed rejuvenation. Functions as a transcriptional corepressor for the ccdAB operon, repression also requires CcdB (By similarity). From Escherichia coli
   4557..4859    +  CDS            ccdB: CCDB_ECOLI - Also known as G, letB, letD. Experimental evidence at protein level: Swiss-Prot protein existence level 1. Toxic component of a type II toxin-antitoxin (TA) system, functioning in plasmid maintainence. Responsible for the post- segregational killing (PSK) of plasmid-free cells, also referred to as a plasmid addiction system. Half-life of over 2 hours. Cell killing by CcdB is accompanied by filamentation, defects in chromosome and plasmid segregation, defects in cell division, formation of anucleate cells, decreased DNA synthesis and plasmid loss. Interferes with the activity of DN
   4903..5027    -  protein_bind   attR2: mutant version of attR; recombination site for the Gateway® LR reaction LR Clonase™
   5037..5086    +  CDS            SET1 (fragment): solubility-enhancement tag derived from T7 phage gene 10B
   5094..5141    +  terminator     T7 terminator: transcription terminator for bacteriophage T7 RNA polymerase
   5167..5459    -  CDS            TcR (fragment): tetracycline efflux protein; tet; confers resistance to tetracycline
   5507..5535    -  promoter       tet promoter: E. coli promoter for tetracycline efflux protein gene
   5648..5752    +  promoter       AmpR promoter: bla
   5753..6613    +  CDS            AmpR: β-lactamase; bla; confers resistance to ampicillin, carbenicillin, and related antibiotics
