[The description below was written by a language model from this plasmid's Addgene catalogue record and pLannotate feature annotations shown in this document.]
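Description:
pDEST17-His10-Smt3-ccdB is an empty Gateway destination vector built on the pDEST17 backbone for T7-driven bacterial expression of proteins carrying an N-terminal His10-Smt3 tag in E. coli. It replicates from a ColE1/pMB1-type origin. The catalogue lists it as high copy, although the annotation also detects the pBR322-derived bom and rop elements, and rop normally moderates copy number. The backbone carries an ampicillin resistance gene (bla) with its own promoter. Two fragments of the tetracycline resistance gene flank the expression cassette; these appear to be disrupted pBR322 remnants rather than a usable marker.

The expression unit consists of a T7 promoter and the phage T7 gene 10 ribosome binding site, followed by a polyhistidine tag (annotated automatically as a shorter His run, described by the depositor as His10) and a truncated yeast SMT3 (SUMO) coding sequence. Downstream lies the Gateway cassette: attR1 and attR2 sites bracket a chloramphenicol acetyltransferase gene and the ccdB toxin gene, along with a partial ccdA fragment. A T7 terminator follows the cassette. In an LR recombination with an entry clone, the attR-flanked cassette is replaced by the gene of interest, placing it downstream of His10-Smt3. Loss of ccdB allows recombinants to grow in ordinary strains, while unrecombined vector is counter-selected. For the same reason, the empty vector must be maintained in a ccdB-tolerant strain, with chloramphenicol and ampicillin selecting for retention of the cassette and the backbone respectively.

The resulting fusions can be purified through the polyhistidine tag. The Smt3 moiety is a ubiquitin-like tag commonly used to aid solubility, and it can be removed by a SUMO-specific protease. The associated publication concerns protein aggregates with prion-like and phase-separation properties in the aging vertebrate brain, but the record does not state how the vector was used in that work.
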