Addgene plasmid #166147: pDEST17-His10-Smt3-ccdB
Purpose: (Empty Backbone) Gateway destination vector for generation of N-terminal His10-Smt3 tagged proteins in E. coli.
Depositing lab: Daniel Jarosz. Depositing organization: Stanford University. Publication: Identification of protein aggregates in the aging vertebrate brain with prion-like and phase-separation properties. Harel I, Chen YR, Ziv I, Singh PP, Heinzer D, Navarro Negredo P, Goshtchevsky U, Wang W, Astre G, Moses E, McKay A, Machado BE, Hebestreit K, Yin S, Sanchez Alvarado A, Jarosz DF, Brunet A. Cell Rep. 2024 Jun 25;43(6):112787. doi: 10.1016/j.celrep.2023.112787. Epub 2024 May 28. PubMed 38810650.
Backbone
  Vector backbone: pDEST17
  Vector type: Bacterial Expression
  Tag / fusion protein: His10-Smt3 (N terminal on backbone)
Growth in bacteria
  Bacterial resistance: Chloramphenicol and Ampicillin, 25 & 100 μg/mL
  Growth temperature: 37°C
  Growth strain: ccdB Survival
  Copy number: High Copy
Gene/Insert
  Gene/Insert name: None
  Tag / fusion protein: His10-Smt3 (N terminal on backbone)
Terms and licenses: Academic/Nonprofit Terms; Industry Terms: Not Available to Industry
Depositor comments: Please visit https://doi.org/10.1101/2022.02.26.482115 for bioRxiv preprint. Also see Chen and Harel et al. 2024 (https://doi.org/10.1016/j.devcel.2024.04.014)
How to cite: pDEST17-His10-Smt3-ccdB was a gift from Daniel Jarosz (Addgene plasmid # 166147 ; http://n2t.net/addgene:166147 ; RRID:Addgene_166147)
